Addgene plasmid #182368: pDendra2-5'UTR(GAPDH)-Dendra2-3'UTR(GAPDH)
Purpose: Dendra2-based translation reporter
Depositing lab: Chunghun Lim. Depositing organization: Ulsan National Institute of Science and Technology (UNIST). Publication: mtIF3 is locally translated in axons and regulates mitochondrial translation for axonal growth. Lee S, Park D, Lim C, Kim JI, Min KT. BMC Biol. 2022 Jan 7;20(1):12. doi: 10.1186/s12915-021-01215-w. PubMed 34996455.
Backbone
  Vector backbone: pDendra2
  Backbone size w/o insert (bp): 3937
  Total vector size (bp): 4895
  Vector type: Mammalian Expression
  Selectable markers: Neomycin (select with G418)
Growth in bacteria
  Bacterial resistance: Kanamycin, 50 μg/mL
  Growth temperature: 37°C
  Growth strain: DH5alpha
  Copy number: High Copy
Gene/Insert
  Gene/Insert name: glyceraldehyde-3-phosphate dehydrogenase
  Species: M. musculus (mouse)
  Insert size (bp): 958
  GenBank ID: NM_001289726.1
  Entrez Gene: Gapdh (a.k.a. Gapd)
  Promoter: CMV promoter
  Tag / fusion protein: Pal-Dendra2 (C terminal on insert)
  Cloning method: Unknown
  Sequencing primers: 5′ CGCAAATGGGCGGTAGGCGTG
Terms and licenses: Academic/Nonprofit Terms; Industry Terms: Not Available to Industry
How to cite: pDendra2-5'UTR(GAPDH)-Dendra2-3'UTR(GAPDH) was a gift from Chunghun Lim (Addgene plasmid # 182368 ; http://n2t.net/addgene:182368 ; RRID:Addgene_182368)
