[The description below was written by a language model from this plasmid's Addgene catalogue record and pLannotate feature annotations shown in this document.]
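Description:
pDendra2-5'UTR(GAPDH)-Dendra2-3'UTR(GAPDH) is a 4,895 bp mammalian expression plasmid built on the pDendra2 backbone and designed as a Dendra2-based translation reporter. It replicates in E. coli from a high-copy ColE1/pUC-type origin and also carries an f1 phage origin. A single NeoR/KanR gene (Tn5 aminoglycoside phosphotransferase) provides both selections. The bacterial AmpR (bla) promoter drives it for kanamycin resistance in bacteria, and the SV40 enhancer/early promoter drives it for G418 selection in mammalian cells, with an HSV TK polyadenylation signal downstream. The short ble, bGH poly(A) and SV40 large T antigen fragments in the annotation are partial matches and most likely backbone remnants rather than functional elements.

The expression cassette uses the human CMV immediate early enhancer and promoter to transcribe the coding sequence of Dendra2, a green-to-red photoconvertible fluorescent protein, and ends at an SV40 poly(A) signal. According to the catalogue entry, the insert is mouse Gapdh sequence (958 bp in total), and the plasmid name indicates that this consists of the Gapdh 5' and 3' untranslated regions flanking the reporter. The feature table does not annotate these UTRs, but unannotated gaps between the promoter and Dendra2 and between Dendra2 and the SV40-derived sequences are consistent with their placement. The tag is recorded as Pal-Dendra2, which suggests a palmitoylated, membrane-anchored form, though no such signal is annotated separately.

In reporters of this kind, existing Dendra2 is photoconverted to red, so the reappearance of green signal reports new protein synthesis under the control of the attached UTRs. The associated study concerns local translation in axons. The record does not state the specific role of this Gapdh UTR version, for example whether it served as a comparison construct.
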