Features (pLannotate 1.2.2; 13 found; start..end, strand, type, name):
     61..364     +  enhancer       CMV enhancer: human cytomegalovirus immediate early enhancer
    365..568     +  promoter       CMV promoter: human cytomegalovirus (CMV) immediate early promoter
    648..1337    +  CDS            Dendra2: Dendra2 is a photoconvertible green fluorescent protein published in 2006, derived from Dendronephthya sp.. It has high acid sensitivity.
   1576..1660    +  CDS            large T antigen (fragment): large T antigen from SV40 (simian virus 40)
   1683..1804    +  polyA_signal   SV40 poly(A) signal: SV40 polyadenylation signal
   1838..2266    -  rep_origin     f1 ori (sequence partly withheld): f1 bacteriophage origin of replication; arrow indicates direction of (+) strand synthesis
   2293..2397    +  promoter       AmpR promoter: bla
   2399..2756    +  promoter       SV40 promoter: SV40 enhancer and early promoter
   2791..3585    +  CDS            NeoR/KanR: aminoglycoside phosphotransferase from Tn5; aph(3')-II (or nptII); confers resistance to neomycin, kanamycin, and G418 (Geneticin®)
   3606..3758    +  CDS            ble (fragment): BLE_KLEPN - Experimental evidence at protein level: Swiss-Prot protein existence level 1. Binding protein with a strong affinity to the bleomycin family of antibiotics. Binds to CL990; an antimitotic-antibiotic compound. From Klebsiella pneumoniae.
   3817..3864    +  polyA_signal   HSV TK poly(A) signal: herpes simplex virus thymidine kinase polyadenylation signal (Cole and Stacy, 1985)
   3955..3971    -  polyA_signal   bGH poly(A) signal (fragment): bovine growth hormone polyadenylation signal
   4193..4781    +  rep_origin     ori: high-copy-number ColE1/pMB1/pBR322/pUC origin of replication
>Addgene plasmid #182368 | pDendra2-5'UTR(GAPDH)-Dendra2-3'UTR(GAPDH) | addgene full sequence | sequence record 358080 | Addgene NGS Result
TAGTTATTAATAGTAATCAATTACGGGGTCATTAGTTCATAGCCCATATATGGAGTTCCGCGTTACATAA
CTTACGGTAAATGGCCCGCCTGGCTGACCGCCCAACGACCCCCGCCCATTGACGTCAATAATGACGTATG
TTCCCATAGTAACGCCAATAGGGACTTTCCATTGACGTCAATGGGTGGAGTATTTACGGTAAACTGCCCA
CTTGGCAGTACATCAAGTGTATCATATGCCAAGTACGCCCCCTATTGACGTCAATGACGGTAAATGGCCC
GCCTGGCATTATGCCCAGTACATGACCTTATGGGACTTTCCTACTTGGCAGTACATCTACGTATTAGTCA
TCGCTATTACCATGGTGATGCGGTTTTGGCAGTACATCAATGGGCGTGGATAGCGGTTTGACTCACGGGG
ATTTCCAAGTCTCCACCCCATTGACGTCAATGGGAGTTTGTTTTGGCACCAAAATCAACGGGACTTTCCA
AAATGTCGTAACAACTCCGCCCCATTGACGCAAATGGGCGGTAGGCGTGTACGGTGGGAGGTCTATATAA
GCAGAGCTGGTTTAGTGAACCGTCAGATCCGCTAGAACCCTTAAGAGGGCCGGTATGCTGTGCTGTATGC
TGTGCTGTGTCGCCACCATGAACACCCCGGGAATTAACCTGATCAAGGAGGACATGCGCGTGAAGGTGCA
CATGGAGGGCAACGTGAACGGCCACGCCTTCGTGATCGAGGGCGAGGGCAAGGGCAAGCCCTACGAGGGC
ACCCAGACCGCCAACCTGACCGTGAAGGAGGGCGCCCCCCTGCCCTTCAGCTACGACATCCTGACCACCG
CCGTGCACTACGGCAACCGGGTGTTCACCAAGTACCCCGAGGACATCCCCGACTACTTCAAGCAGAGCTT
CCCCGAGGGCTACAGCTGGGAGCGCACCATGACCTTCGAGGACAAGGGCATCTGCACCATCCGCAGCGAC
ATCAGCCTGGAGGGCGACTGCTTCTTCCAGAACGTGCGCTTCAAGGGCACCAACTTCCCCCCCAACGGCC
CCGTGATGCAGAAGAAGACCCTGAAGTGGGAGCCCAGCACCGAGAAGCTGCACGTGCGCGACGGCCTGCT
GGTGGGCAACATCAACATGGCCCTGCTGCTGGAGGGCGGCGGCCACTACCTGTGCGACTTCAAGACCACC
TACAAGGCCAAGAAGGTGGTGCAGCTGCCCGACGCCCACTTCGTGGACCACCGCATCGAGATCCTGGGCA
ACGACAGCGACTACAACAAGGTGAAGCTGTACGAGCACGCCGTGGCCCGCTACAGCCCCCTGCCCAGCCA
GGTGTGGTCCGGCGACAGCGGCGTGTACAAGACTCGAGCTTAAGAAACCCTGGACCACCCACCCCAGCAA
GGACACTGAGCAAGAGAGGCCCTATCCCAACTCGGCCCCCAACACTGAGCATCTCCCTCACAATTTCCAT
CCCAGACCCCCATAATAACAGGAGGGGCCTAGGGAGCCCTCCCTACTCTCTTGAATACCATCAATAAAGT
TCGCTGCACCCACGGATCCACCGGATCTAGATAACTGATCATAATCAGCCATACCACATTTGTAGAGGTT
TTACTTGCTTTAAAAAACCTCCCACACCTCCCCCTGAACCTGAAACATAAAATGAATGCAATTGTTGTTG
TTAACTTGTTTATTGCAGCTTATAATGGTTACAAATAAAGCAATAGCATCACAAATTTCACAAATAAAGC
ATTTTTTTCACTGCATTCTAGTTGTGGTTTGTCCAAACTCATCAATGTATCTTAACGCGTAAATTGTAAG
CGTTAATATTTTGTTAAAATTCGCGTTAAATTTTTGTTAAATCAGCTCATTTTTTAACCAATAGGCCGAA
ATCGGCAAAATCCCTTATAAATCAAAAGAATAGACCGAGATAGGGT
[37 nt withheld, positions 1937-1973]
AAAGAACGTGGACTCCAACGTCAAAGG
[49 nt withheld, positions 2001-2049]
T
[91 nt withheld, positions 2051-2141]
G
[124 nt withheld, positions 2143-2266]
CAGGTGGCACTTTTCGGGGAAATGTGCGCGGAACCCCTATTTGTTTATTTTTCTAAATACATTCAAATAT
GTATCCGCTCATGAGACAATAACCCTGATAAATGCTTCAATAATATTGAAAAAGGAAGAGTCCTGAGGCG
GAAAGAACCAGCTGTGGAATGTGTGTCAGTTAGGGTGTGGAAAGTCCCCAGGCTCCCCAGCAGGCAGAAG
TATGCAAAGCATGCATCTCAATTAGTCAGCAACCAGGTGTGGAAAGTCCCCAGGCTCCCCAGCAGGCAGA
AGTATGCAAAGCATGCATCTCAATTAGTCAGCAACCATAGTCCCGCCCCTAACTCCGCCCATCCCGCCCC
TAACTCCGCCCAGTTCCGCCCATTCTCCGCCCCATGGCTGACTAATTTTTTTTATTTATGCAGAGGCCGA
GGCCGCCTCGGCCTCTGAGCTATTCCAGAAGTAGTGAGGAGGCTTTTTTGGAGGCCTAGGCTTTTGCAAA
GATCGATCAAGAGACAGGATGAGGATCGTTTCGCATGATTGAACAAGATGGATTGCACGCAGGTTCTCCG
GCCGCTTGGGTGGAGAGGCTATTCGGCTATGACTGGGCACAACAGACAATCGGCTGCTCTGATGCCGCCG
TGTTCCGGCTGTCAGCGCAGGGGCGCCCGGTTCTTTTTGTCAAGACCGACCTGTCCGGTGCCCTGAATGA
ACTGCAAGACGAGGCAGCGCGGCTATCGTGGCTGGCCACGACGGGCGTTCCTTGCGCAGCTGTGCTCGAC
GTTGTCACTGAAGCGGGAAGGGACTGGCTGCTATTGGGCGAAGTGCCGGGGCAGGATCTCCTGTCATCTC
ACCTTGCTCCTGCCGAGAAAGTATCCATCATGGCTGATGCAATGCGGCGGCTGCATACGCTTGATCCGGC
TACCTGCCCATTCGACCACCAAGCGAAACATCGCATCGAGCGAGCACGTACTCGGATGGAAGCCGGTCTT
GTCGATCAGGATGATCTGGACGAAGAGCATCAGGGGCTCGCGCCAGCCGAACTGTTCGCCAGGCTCAAGG
CGAGCATGCCCGACGGCGAGGATCTCGTCGTGACCCATGGCGATGCCTGCTTGCCGAATATCATGGTGGA
AAATGGCCGCTTTTCTGGATTCATCGACTGTGGCCGGCTGGGTGTGGCGGACCGCTATCAGGACATAGCG
TTGGCTACCCGTGATATTGCTGAAGAGCTTGGCGGCGAATGGGCTGACCGCTTCCTCGTGCTTTACGGTA
TCGCCGCTCCCGATTCGCAGCGCATCGCCTTCTATCGCCTTCTTGACGAGTTCTTCTGAGCGGGACTCTG
GGGTTCGAAATGACCGACCAAGCGACGCCCAACCTGCCATCACGAGATTTCGATTCCACCGCCGCCTTCT
ATGAAAGGTTGGGCTTCGGAATCGTTTTCCGGGACGCCGGCTGGATGATCCTCCAGCGCGGGGATCTCAT
GCTGGAGTTCTTCGCCCACCCTAGGGGGAGGCTAACTGAAACACGGAAGGAGACAATACCGGAAGGAACC
CGCGCTATGACGGCAATAAAAAGACAGAATAAAACGCACGGTGTTGGGTCGTTTGTTCATAAACGCGGGG
TTCGGTCCCAGGGCTGGCACTCTGTCGATACCCCACCGAGACCCCATTGGGGCCAATACGCCCGCGTTTC
TTCCTTTTCCCCACCCCACCCCCCAAGTTCGGGTGAAGGCCCAGGGCTCGCAGCCAACGTCGGGGCGGCA
GGCCCTGCCATAGCCTCAGGTTACTCATATATACTTTAGATTGATTTAAAACTTCATTTTTAATTTAAAA
GGATCTAGGTGAAGATCCTTTTTGATAATCTCATGACCAAAATCCCTTAACGTGAGTTTTCGTTCCACTG
AGCGTCAGACCCCGTAGAAAAGATCAAAGGATCTTCTTGAGATCCTTTTTTTCTGCGCGTAATCTGCTGC
TTGCAAACAAAAAAACCACCGCTACCAGCGGTGGTTTGTTTGCCGGATCAAGAGCTACCAACTCTTTTTC
CGAAGGTAACTGGCTTCAGCAGAGCGCAGATACCAAATACTGTTCTTCTAGTGTAGCCGTAGTTAGGCCA
CCACTTCAAGAACTCTGTAGCACCGCCTACATACCTCGCTCTGCTAATCCTGTTACCAGTGGCTGCTGCC
AGTGGCGATAAGTCGTGTCTTACCGGGTTGGACTCAAGACGATAGTTACCGGATAAGGCGCAGCGGTCGG
GCTGAACGGGGGGTTCGTGCACACAGCCCAGCTTGGAGCGAACGACCTACACCGAACTGAGATACCTACA
GCGTGAGCTATGAGAAAGCGCCACGCTTCCCGAAGGGAGAAAGGCGGACAGGTATCCGGTAAGCGGCAGG
GTCGGAACAGGAGAGCGCACGAGGGAGCTTCCAGGGGGAAACGCCTGGTATCTTTATAGTCCTGTCGGGT
TTCGCCACCTCTGACTTGAGCGTCGATTTTTGTGATGCTCGTCAGGGGGGCGGAGCCTATGGAAAAACGC
CAGCAACGCGGCCTTTTTACGGTTCCTGGCCTTTTGCTGGCCTTTTGCTCACATGTTCTTTCCTGCGTTA
TCCCCTGATTCTGTGGATAACCGTATTACCGCCATGCAT
